>Addgene plasmid #74280 | pRL-ubi63E | depositor full sequence | sequence record 141614 | pRL-ubi63E sequence 5366 bps
AGATCTAAATGAGTCTTCGGACCTCGCGGGGGCCGCTTAAGCGGTGGTTAGGGTTTGTCTGACGCGGGGG
GAGGGGGAAGGAACGAAACACTCTCATTCGGAGGCGGCTCGGGGTTTGGTCTTGGTGGCCACGGGCACGC
AGAAGAGCGCCGCGATCCTCTTAAGCACCCCCCCGCCCTCCGTGGAGGCGGGGGTTTGGTCGGCGGGTGG
TAACTGGCGGGCCGCTGACTCGGGCGGGTCGCGCGCCCCAGAGTGTGACCTTTTCGGTCTGCTCGCAGAC
CCCCGGGCGGCGCCGCCGCGGCGGCGACGGGCTCGCTGGGTCCTAGGCTCCATGGTGTCGCCGGAACGCA
GCGACAGAGATTCCAATGTGTCCGTATCTTTCAGGCTTTTGCCCTTCAGTTCCAGACGAAGCGACTGGCG
ATTCGCGTGTGGGGTCTGCTTCAGGGTCTTGTGAATTAGGGCGCGCAGATCGCCGATGGGCGTGGCGCCG
GAGGGCACCTTCACCTTGCCGTACGGCTTGCTGTTCTTCGCGTTCAAAATCTCCAGCTCCATTTTGCTTT
CGGTGCGCTTGCAATCAGTACTGTCCAAAATCGAAAATCGCCGAACCGTAGTGTGACCGTGCGGGGCTCT
GCGAAAATAAACTTTTTTAGGTATATGGCCACACACGGGGAAAGCACAGTGGATTATATGTTTTAATATT
ATAAATATGCAGGTTTTCATTACTTATCCAGATGTAAGCCCACTTAAAGCGATTTAACAATTATTTGCCG
AAAGAGTATAAACAAATTTCACATAAAAATGGATTAAGAAAAGCTTGTGTAAGATTATGCGCAGCGTTGC
CAGATAGCTCCATTTAAAACACTTCAAAAACAATAAGTTTAGAAAATATATACATAAATAGCAGTCGTTG
CCGCAACGCTCAACACATCACACTTTTAAAACACCCTTTACCTACACAGAATTACTTTTTAAATTTCCAG
TCAAGCTGCGAGTTTCAAAATTATAGCCGGTAGAGAAGACAGTGCTATTTCAAAAGCAAACTAACAAGGG
TCTTAAATTTCAAAACACCAATCCTAACAAGCCTTGGACTTTTGTAAGTTTAGATCAAAGGTGGCATTGC
ATTCAATGTCATGGTAAGAAGTAGGTCGTCTAGGTAGAAATCCTCATTCAGCCGGTCAAGTCAGTACGAG
AAAGGTCTCAATTTGAAATTGTCTTAAAAATATTTTATTGTTTTGTACTGTGGTGAGTTTAAACGAAAAA
CACAAAAAAAAAGTGATACACAGAAATCATAAAAAATTTTAATACAAGGTATTCGTACGTATCAAAAACA
TTTCGGCACAATTTTTTTTCTCTGTACTAAAGTGTTACGAACACTACGGTATTTTTTAGTGATTTTCAAC
GGACACCGAAGGTATATAAACAGCGTTCGCGAACGGTCGCCTTCAAAACCAATTGACATTTGCAGCAGCA
AGTACAAGTAGAAAGTAAAGCGCAATCAGCGAAAAATTTATACTTAATTGTTGGTGATTAAAGTACAATT
AAAAGAACATTCTCGAAAGTCACAAGAAACGTAAGTTTTTAACTCGCTGTTACCAATTAGTAATAAGAGC
AACAAGACGTTGAGTAATTTCAAGAAAAACTGCATTTCAAGGTCTTTGTTCGGCCATTTTTTTTTTATTC
AACGCTCTACGTAATTACAAAATAAGAAATTGGCAGCCACGCATCTTGTTTTCCCAATGAATTGGCATCA
AAACGCAAACAAATCTATAAATAAAACTTGCGTGTTGATTTTCGCCAAGATTTATTGGCAAATTGTGAAA
TTCGCAGTGACGCATTTGAAAATTCGAGAAATCACGAACGCACTCGAGCATTTGTGTGCATGTTATTAGT
TAGTTGTTTAGTTAATTGAAGTATTTTACCAACGAAATCCACTTATTTTTAGCTGAAATAGAGTAGGTTG
CTTAAACAAAGCCACGTCTGAAAATTTCTTATTGCTTGTAGTTGTGACGTCACCATATACACACAAAATA
ATGTGTATGCATGCATTTCAGCTGTGTATATATACATGCACACACTCGCAACACGAAAACGATGACGAAG
CAACGGAACAAAGGTTTCTCAACTACCCTTTGTTCCCTGTTTCTTCGCTTTCCTTTGTTCCAATATTCGT
AGAGGGTTAATAGGGGTTTCTCAACAAAGTTGGCGTCGATAAATAAGTTTCCCATTTTTATTCCCCAGCC
AGGAAGTTAGTTTCAATAGTTTTGTAATTTCAACGAAACTCATTTGATTTCGTACTAATTTTCCACATCT
CTATTTTCTGCCCGCAGAATAATCCAAACTGCAGGCTAGCCACCATGACTTCGAAAGTTTATGATCCAGA
ACAAAGGAAACGGATGATAACTGGTCCGCAGTGGTGGGCCAGATGTAAACAAATGAATGTTCTTGATTCA
TTTATTAATTATTATGATTCAGAAAAACATGCAGAAAATGCTGTTATTTTTTTACATGGTAACGCGGCCT
CTTCTTATTTATGGCGACATGTTGTGCCACATATTGAGCCAGTAGCGCGGTGTATTATACCAGACCTTAT
TGGTATGGGCAAATCAGGCAAATCTGGTAATGGTTCTTATAGGTTACTTGATCATTACAAATATCTTACT
GCATGGTTTGAACTTCTTAATTTACCAAAGAAGATCATTTTTGTCGGCCATGATTGGGGTGCTTGTTTGG
CATTTCATTATAGCTATGAGCATCAAGATAAGATCAAAGCAATAGTTCACGCTGAAAGTGTAGTAGATGT
GATTGAATCATGGGATGAATGGCCTGATATTGAAGAAGATATTGCGTTGATCAAATCTGAAGAAGGAGAA
AAAATGGTTTTGGAGAATAACTTCTTCGTGGAAACCATGTTGCCATCAAAAATCATGAGAAAGTTAGAAC
CAGAAGAATTTGCAGCATATCTTGAACCATTCAAAGAGAAAGGTGAAGTTCGTCGTCCAACATTATCATG
GCCTCGTGAAATCCCGTTAGTAAAAGGTGGTAAACCTGACGTTGTACAAATTGTTAGGAATTATAATGCT
TATCTACGTGCAAGTGATGATTTACCAAAAATGTTTATTGAATCGGACCCAGGATTCTTTTCCAATGCTA
TTGTTGAAGGTGCCAAGAAGTTTCCTAATACTGAATTTGTCAAAGTAAAAGGTCTTCATTTTTCGCAAGA
AGATGCACCTGATGAAATGGGAAAATATATCAAATCGTTCGTTGAGCGAGTTCTCAAAAATGAACAATAA
TTCTAGAGCGGCCGCTTCGAGCAGACATGATAAGATACATTGATGAGTTTGGACAAACCACAACTAGAAT
GCAGTGAAAAAAATGCTTTATTTGTGAAATTTGTGATGCTATTGCTTTATTTGTAACCATTATAAGCTGC
AATAAACAAGTTAACAACAACAATTGCATTCATTTTATGTTTCAGGTTCAGGGGGAGGTGTGGGAGGTTT
TTTAAAGCAAGTAAAACCTCTACAAATGTGGTAAAATCGATAAGGATCCAGGTGGCACTTTTCGGGGAAA
TGTGCGCGGAACCCCTATTTGTTTATTTTTCTAAATACATTCAAATATGTATCCGCTCATGAGACAATAA
CCCTGATAAATGCTTCAATAATATTGAAAAAGGAAGAGTATGAGTATTCAACATTTCCGTGTCGCCCTTA
TTCCCTTTTTTGCGGCATTTTGCCTTCCTGTTTTTGCTCACCCAGAAACGCTGGTGAAAGTAAAAGATGC
TGAAGATCAGTTGGGTGCACGAGTGGGTTACATCGAACTGGATCTCAACAGCGGTAAGATCCTTGAGAGT
TTTCGCCCCGAAGAACGTTTTCCAATGATGAGCACTTTTAAAGTTCTGCTATGTGGCGCGGTATTATCCC
GTATTGACGCCGGGCAAGAGCAACTCGGTCGCCGCATACACTATTCTCAGAATGACTTGGTTGAGTACTC
ACCAGTCACAGAAAAGCATCTTACGGATGGCATGACAGTAAGAGAATTATGCAGTGCTGCCATAACCATG
AGTGATAACACTGCGGCCAACTTACTTCTGACAACGATCGGAGGACCGAAGGAGCTAACCGCTTTTTTGC
ACAACATGGGGGATCATGTAACTCGCCTTGATCGTTGGGAACCGGAGCTGAATGAAGCCATACCAAACGA
CGAGCGTGACACCACGATGCCTGTAGCAATGGCAACAACGTTGCGCAAACTATTAACTGGCGAACTACTT
ACTCTAGCTTCCCGGCAACAATTAATAGACTGGATGGAGGCGGATAAAGTTGCAGGACCACTTCTGCGCT
CGGCCCTTCCGGCTGGCTGGTTTATTGCTGATAAATCTGGAGCCGGTGAGCGTGGGTCTCGCGGTATCAT
TGCAGCACTGGGGCCAGATGGTAAGCCCTCCCGTATCGTAGTTATCTACACGACGGGGAGTCAGGCAACT
ATGGATGAACGAAATAGACAGATCGCTGAGATAGGTGCCTCACTGATTAAGCATTGGTAACTGTCAGACC
AAGTTTACTCATATATACTTTAGATTGATTTAAAACTTCATTTTTAATTTAAAAGGATCTAGGTGAAGAT
CCTTTTTGATAATCTCATGACCAAAATCCCTTAACGTGAGTTTTCGTTCCACTGAGCGTCAGACCCCGTA
GAAAAGATCAAAGGATCTTCTTGAGATCCTTTTTTTCTGCGCGTAATCTGCTGCTTGCAAACAAAAAAAC
CACCGCTACCAGCGGTGGTTTGTTTGCCGGATCAAGAGCTACCAACTCTTTTTCCGAAGGTAACTGGCTT
CAGCAGAGCGCAGATACCAAATACTGTTCTTCTAGTGTAGCCGTAGTTAGGCCACCACTTCAAGAACTCT
GTAGCACCGCCTACATACCTCGCTCTGCTAATCCTGTTACCAGTGGCTGCTGCCAGTGGCGATAAGTCGT
GTCTTACCGGGTTGGACTCAAGACGATAGTTACCGGATAAGGCGCAGCGGTCGGGCTGAACGGGGGGTTC
GTGCACACAGCCCAGCTTGGAGCGAACGACCTACACCGAACTGAGATACCTACAGCGTGAGCTATGAGAA
AGCGCCACGCTTCCCGAAGGGAGAAAGGCGGACAGGTATCCGGTAAGCGGCAGGGTCGGAACAGGAGAGC
GCACGAGGGAGCTTCCAGGGGGAAACGCCTGGTATCTTTATAGTCCTGTCGGGTTTCGCCACCTCTGACT
TGAGCGTCGATTTTTGTGATGCTCGTCAGGGGGGCGGAGCCTATGGAAAAACGCCAGCAACGCGGCCTTT
TTACGGTTCCTGGCCTTTTGCTGGCCTTTTGCTCACATGGCTCGAC
Features (pLannotate 1.2.2; 7 found; start..end, strand, type, name):
      8..335     +  promoter       HSV TK promoter (fragment): herpes simplex virus thymidine kinase promoter
   2355..3290    +  CDS            Rluc: luciferase from the anthozoan coelenterate Renilla reniformis (sea pansy)
   3321..3442    -  polyA_signal   SV40 poly(A) signal: SV40 polyadenylation signal
   3465..3533    -  CDS            large T antigen (fragment): large T antigen from SV40 (simian virus 40)
   3575..3679    +  promoter       AmpR promoter: bla
   3680..4540    +  CDS            AmpR: β-lactamase; bla; confers resistance to ampicillin, carbenicillin, and related antibiotics
   4711..5299    +  rep_origin     ori: high-copy-number ColE1/pMB1/pBR322/pUC origin of replication
