[The description below was written by a language model from this plasmid's Addgene catalogue record and pLannotate feature annotations shown in this document.]
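Description:
pRL-ubi63E is a Renilla luciferase reporter plasmid built on the pRL backbone and catalogued as an insect expression vector. It is about 5.4 kb. In bacteria it replicates from a high-copy ColE1/pUC-type origin and is selected with ampicillin through a β-lactamase gene driven by its own bla promoter.

The payload is the Renilla reniformis luciferase (Rluc) coding sequence, which the record says is driven by the ubiquitin 63E promoter, a promoter generally used for broad, constitutive expression in Drosophila cells. The automated feature table does not annotate this promoter. It does leave roughly 2 kb unannotated between a fragment of the HSV thymidine kinase promoter near the start of the sequence and the Rluc open reading frame, and the ubiquitin 63E sequence presumably lies in this gap. The TK promoter fragment looks like a remnant of a pRL-TK-type parent vector, but the record does not state the cloning history or method. Downstream of Rluc is an SV40 polyadenylation region for transcript 3′ end processing. It is annotated on the reverse strand together with a short fragment of the SV40 large T antigen coding sequence, which is a common annotation artefact of this bidirectional SV40 segment.

The plasmid is intended as a co-transfection control. Constitutive Renilla luciferase activity provides an internal reference for normalising a separate experimental reporter, typically firefly luciferase, for differences in transfection efficiency and cell number. It was deposited in connection with work on genome-wide quantitative mapping of enhancer activity, which suggests it served as the normalisation control in luciferase assays validating candidate enhancers in insect cells.
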