Addgene plasmid #74280: pRL-ubi63E
Purpose: Renilla control plasmid driven by the ubiquitin 63E promoter
Depositing lab: Alexander Stark. Depositing organization: Research Institute of Molecular Pathology (IMP). Publication: Genome-wide quantitative enhancer activity maps identified by STARR-seq. Arnold CD, Gerlach D, Stelzer C, Boryn LM, Rath M, Stark A. Science. 2013 Mar 1;339(6123):1074-7. doi: 10.1126/science.1232542. Epub 2013 Jan 17. PubMed 23328393.
Backbone
  Vector backbone: pRL
  Vector type: Insect Expression
Growth in bacteria
  Bacterial resistance: Ampicillin, 100 μg/mL
  Growth temperature: 37°C
  Growth strain: DH5alpha
  Copy number: Unknown
Gene/Insert
  Gene/Insert name: Renilla luciferase
  Promoter: ubiquitin 63E promoter
  Cloning method: Unknown
  Sequencing primers: 5′ Rluc-R TTTACATCTGGCCCACCACT; 3′ EBV-Rev
Terms and licenses: Academic/Nonprofit Terms; Industry Terms: Not Available to Industry
How to cite: pRL-ubi63E was a gift from Alexander Stark (Addgene plasmid # 74280 ; http://n2t.net/addgene:74280 ; RRID:Addgene_74280)
