>Addgene plasmid #74280 | pRL-ubi63E | addgene partial sequence | sequence record 141611 | Rluc-R 5'-TTTACATCTGGCCCACCACT-3'
CATAAACTTTCGAAGTCATGGTGGCTAGCCTGCAGTTTGGATTATTCTGCGGGCAGAAAATAGAGATGTG
GAAAATTAGTACGAAATCAAATGAGTTTCGTTGAAATTACAAAACTATTGAAACTAACTTCCTGGCTGGG
GAATAAAAATGGGAAACTTATTTATCGACGCCAACTTTGTTGAGAAACCCCTATTAACCCTCTACGAATA
TTGGAACAAAGGAAAGCGAAGAAACAGGGAACAAAGGGTAGTTGAGAAACCTTTGTTCCGTTGCTTCGTC
ATCGTTTTCGTGTTGCGAGTGTGTGCATGTATATATACACAGCTGAAATGCATGCATACACATTATTTTG
TGTGTATATGGTGACGTCACAACTACAAGCAATAAGAAATTTTCAGACGTGGCTTTGTTTAAGCAACCTA
CTCTATTTCAGCTAAAAATAAGTGGATTTCGTTGGTAAAATACTTCAATTAACTAAACAACTAACTAATA
ACATGCACACAAATGCTCGAGTGCGTTCGTGATTTCTCGAATTTTCAAATGCGTCACTGCGAATTTCACA
ATTTGCCAATAAATCTTGGCGAAAATCAACACGCAAGTTTTATTTATAGATTTGTTTGCGTTTTGATGCC
AATTCATTGGGAAAACAAGATGCGTGGCTGCCAATTTCTTATTTTGTAATTACGTAGAGCGTTGAATAAA
AAAAAAATGGCCGAACAAAGACCTTGAAATGCAGTTTTTCTTGAAATTACTCAACGTCTTGTTGCTCTTA
TTACTAATTGGTAACAGCGAG
