>Addgene plasmid #74280 | pRL-ubi63E | addgene partial sequence | sequence record 141612 | pBR322ori-F 5'-GGGAAACGCCTGGTATCTTT-3'
TCTGACTTGAGCGTCGATTTTTGTGATGCTCGTCAGGGGGGCGGAGCCTATGGAAAAACGCCAGCAACGC
GGCCTTTTTACGGTTCCTGGCCTTTTGCTGGCCTTTTGCTCACATGGCTCGACAGATCTAAATGAGTCTT
CGGACCTCGCGGGGGCCGCTTAAGCGGTGGTTAGGGTTTGTCTGACGCGGGGGGAGGGGGAAGGAACGAA
ACACTCTCATTCGGAGGCGGCTCGGGGTTTGGTCTTGGTGGCCACGGGCACGCAGAAGAGCGCCGCGATC
CTCTTAAGCACCCCCCCGCCCTCCGTGGAGGCGGGGGTTTGGTCGGCGGGTGGTAACTGGCGGGCCGCTG
ACTCGGGCGGGTCGCGCGCCCCAGAGTGTGACCTTTTCGGTCTGCTCGCAGACCCCCGGGCGGCGCCGCC
GCGGCGGCGACGGGCTCGCTGGGTCCTAGGCTCCATGGTGTCGCCGGAACGCAGCGACAGAGATTCCAAT
GTGTCCGTATCTTTCAGGCTTTTGCCCTTCAGTTCCAGACGAAGCGACTGGCGATTCGCGTGTGGGGTCT
GCTTCAGGGTCTTGTGAATTAGGGCGCGCAGATCGCCGATGGGCGTGGCGCCGGAGGGCACCTTCACCTT
GCCGTACGGCTTGCTGTTCTTCGCGTTCAAAATCTCCAGCTCCATTTTGCTTTCGGTGCGCTTGCAATCA
GTACTGTCCAAAATCGAAAATCGCCGAACCGTAGTGTGACCGTGCGGGGCTCTGCGAAAATAAACTTTTT
TAGGTATATGGCCACACACGGGGAAAGCACAGTGGATTATATGTTTTAATATTATAAATATGCAGGTTTT
